Addgene plasmid #84094: pFGC5941-PacI-ath-STTM169a
Purpose: target miRNA169a for destruction in Arabidopsis thaliana
Depositing lab: Guiliang Tang. Depositing organization: Michigan Technological University. Publication: Construction of short tandem target mimic (STTM) to block the functions of plant and animal microRNAs. Tang G, Yan J, Gu Y, Qiao M, Fan R, Mao Y, Tang X. Methods. 2012 Oct;58(2):118-25. doi: 10.1016/j.ymeth.2012.10.006. Epub 2012 Oct 23. PubMed 23098881.
Backbone
  Vector backbone: pFGC5941-PacI
  Backbone manufacturer: Guiliang Tang (Addgene plasmid # 44182)
  Backbone size w/o insert (bp): 8608
  Vector type: Plant Expression
  Selectable markers: Basta
Growth in bacteria
  Bacterial resistance: Chloramphenicol and Kanamycin, 25 & 50 μg/mL
  Growth temperature: 37°C
  Growth strain: DH5alpha
  Copy number: High Copy
Gene/Insert
  Gene/Insert name: STTM169a
  Species: A. thaliana (mustard weed)
  Insert size (bp): 2846
  Promoter: 2x35S
  Cloning method: Restriction Enzyme; 5′ cloning site PacI (not destroyed); 3′ cloning site PacI (not destroyed)
  Sequencing primers: 5′ CACTATCCTTCGCAAGACCCTTCC; 3′ CAACACATGAGCGAAACCCTATAA
Terms and licenses: Academic/Nonprofit Terms; Industry Terms: Not Available to Industry
Depositor comments: The insert within this plasmid contains a 2x35S promoter, STTM, T35S and CmR. The STTM sequence in the plasmid contains discrepancies compared to the reference sequence. According to the depositing lab, these mutations should not affect plasmid function.
How to cite: pFGC5941-PacI-ath-STTM169a was a gift from Guiliang Tang (Addgene plasmid # 84094 ; http://n2t.net/addgene:84094 ; RRID:Addgene_84094)
