[The description below was written by a language model from this plasmid's Addgene catalogue record and pLannotate feature annotations shown in this document.]
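Description:
pFGC5941-PacI-ath-STTM169a is a plant expression binary vector (about 11.5 kb) built on the pFGC5941-PacI backbone for Agrobacterium-mediated transformation of Arabidopsis thaliana. The backbone outside the T-DNA carries a high-copy ColE1/pUC-type origin with the pBR322 bom region for propagation in E. coli. It also carries the pVS1 oriV, RepA and StaA functions that support replication and stable maintenance in Agrobacterium. A kanamycin resistance gene (aphA-3) provides bacterial selection. Nopaline-type left and right border repeats delimit the transferred region. Within that region, a bar gene (phosphinothricin acetyltransferase) under the mannopine synthase promoter and terminator gives Basta (glufosinate) selection of transformed plants.

The payload is a roughly 2.8 kb cassette inserted at a PacI site that is retained on both sides. According to the depositor it contains a 2x35S promoter, the short tandem target mimic STTM169a, a 35S terminator and a chloramphenicol resistance gene. The feature table agrees: adjacent CaMV 35S promoter annotations span the record's numbering origin, followed by the CaMV poly(A) signal and a cat gene. The STTM itself is not annotated but presumably lies in the short gap between promoter and polyadenylation signal. The CmR marker travels with the insert, so the plasmid is selected on both chloramphenicol and kanamycin. Fragments of a ColE1-type origin and T7 and SP6 promoters sit near the cassette. An OCS terminator and a lacZα fragment are also annotated nearby.

An STTM transcript presents non-cleavable binding sites that sequester a specific small RNA and trigger its degradation. Here the target is miR169a, allowing loss-of-function study of that microRNA in Arabidopsis. The depositor notes that the STTM sequence differs from the reference, but these differences are not expected to affect function.
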