Features (pLannotate 1.2.2; 26 found; start..end, strand, type, name):
      1..346     +  promoter       CaMV 35S promoter: strong constitutive promoter from cauliflower mosaic virus
    510..686     +  polyA_signal   CaMV poly(A) signal: cauliflower mosaic virus polyadenylation signal
   1248..1266    -  promoter       SP6 promoter: promoter for bacteriophage SP6 RNA polymerase
   1331..1990    -  CDS            CmR: chloramphenicol acetyltransferase; cat; confers resistance to chloramphenicol
   1991..2027    -  promoter       cat promoter (fragment): promoter of the E. coli cat gene encoding chloramphenicol acetyltransferase
   2027..2055    -  promoter       tet promoter: E. coli promoter for tetracycline efflux protein gene
   2117..2285    -  rep_origin     ori (fragment): high-copy-number ColE1/pMB1/pBR322/pUC origin of replication
   2330..2710    +  promoter       MAS promoter: mannopine synthase promoter (Velten et al., 1984)
   2716..3264    +  CDS            bar: PAT_STRHY - Experimental evidence at protein level: Swiss-Prot protein existence level 1. Inactivates phosphinothricin (PPT) by transfer of an acetyl group from acetyl CoA. Can also acetylate demethylphosphinothricin but not PTT or glutamate. This enzyme is an effector of phosphinothricin tripeptide (PTT or bialaphos) resistance. From Streptomyces hygroscopicus. Introduced by genetic manipulation and expressed in glufosinate-tolerant maize by Dekalb Genetics.
   3277..3529    +  terminator     MAS terminator: mannopine synthase terminator
   3615..3639    -  misc_feature   LB T-DNA repeat: left border repeat from nopaline C58 T-DNA
   4064..4858    +  CDS            KanR: aminoglycoside phosphotransferase; aphA-3; confers resistance to kanamycin
   4945..5533    +  rep_origin     ori: high-copy-number ColE1/pMB1/pBR322/pUC origin of replication
   5719..5859    -  misc_feature   bom: basis of mobility region from pBR322
   5961..6000    -  CDS            rop (fragment): Rop protein, which maintains plasmids at low copy number; rop
   6203..6397    -  rep_origin     pVS1 oriV: origin of replication for the Pseudomonas plasmid pVS1 (Heeb et al., 2000)
   6463..7536    -  CDS            pVS1 RepA: replication protein from the Pseudomonas plasmid pVS1 (Heeb et al., 2000)
   7965..8594    -  CDS            pVS1 StaA: stability protein from the Pseudomonas plasmid pVS1 (Heeb et al., 2000)
   9154..9555    -  CDS            Y4CG_SINFN (fragment): Protein inferred from homology: Swiss-Prot protein existence level 3. From Sinorhizobium fredii (strain NBRC 101917 / NGR234).
   9895..9919    -  misc_feature   RB T-DNA repeat: right border repeat from nopaline C58 T-DNA
   9985..10139   -  CDS            lacZα (fragment): LacZα fragment of β-galactosidase; lacZ fragment
  10142..10162   -  misc_feature   MCS (fragment): pUC18/19 multiple cloning site
  10163..10870   -  terminator     OCS terminator: octopine synthase terminator
  10903..10944   -  rep_origin     ori (fragment): high-copy-number ColE1/pMB1/pBR322/pUC origin of replication
  11049..11067   +  promoter       T7 promoter: promoter for bacteriophage T7 RNA polymerase
  11136..11422   +  promoter       CaMV 35S promoter (fragment): strong constitutive promoter from cauliflower mosaic virus
>Addgene plasmid #84094 | pFGC5941-PacI-ath-STTM169a | addgene full sequence | sequence record 167843 | Addgene assembled sequence
TGAGACTTTTCAACAAAGGGTAATTTCGGGAAACCTCCTCGGATTCCATTGCCCAGCTACCTGTCACCTC
ATCGAAAGGACAGTAGAAAAGGAAGGTGGCTCCTACAAATGCCATCATCGCGATAAAGGAAAGGCTATCA
TTCAAGATGCCTCTGCCGACAGTGGTCCCAAAGATGGACCCCCACCCACGAGGAGCATCGTGGAAAAAGA
AGACGTTCCAACCACGTCTTCAAGGCAAGTGGATTGATGTGACATCTCCACTGACATAAGGGATGACGCA
CAACCCCACTATCCTTCGCAAGACCCTCCCTCTATATAAGGAAGTTCATTTCATTTGGAGAGGACAGCCC
AAGCTTTCGGCAAGTCAAGTTCCTTGGCTGGTTGTTGTTGTTATGGTCTAATTTAAATATGGTCTAAAGA
AGAAGAATATCGAAGTTCCAAGCTATCCTCTTCAAGAATTCGGTACGCTGAAATCACCAGTCTCTCTCTA
CAAATCTATCTCTCTCTATTTTCTCCATAAATAATGTGTGAGTAGTTTCCCGATAAGGGAAATTAGGGTT
CTTATAGGGTTTCGCTCATGTGTTGAGCATATAAGAAACCCTTAGTATGTATTTGTATTTGTAAAATACT
TCTATCAATAAAATTTCTAATTCCTAAAACCAAAATCCAGTACTAAAATCCAGATCTCCTAAAGTCCCTA
TAGATCTTTGTCGTGAATATAAACCAGACACGAGACGACTAGACCTGGAGCCCAGACGCCGTTCGAAGCT
AGAAGTACCGCTTAGGCAGGAGGCCGTTAGGGAAAAGATGCTAAGGCAGGGTTGGTTACGTTGACTCCCC
CGTAGGTTTGGTTTAAATATGATGAAGTGGACGGAAGGAAGGAGGAAGACAAGGAAGGATAAGGTTGCAG
GCCCTGTGCAAGGTAAGAAGATGGAAATTTGATAGAGGTACGCTACTATACTTATACTATACGCTAAGGG
AATGATTGTATTTATACCCTATACCCCCTAATAACCCCTTATCAATTTAAGAAATAATCCGCATAAGCCC
CCGCTTAAAAATTGGTATCAGAGCCATGAATAGGTCTATGACCAAAACTCAAGAGGATAAAACCTCACCA
AAATACGAAAGAGTCCTTAACTCTAAAGATAAAAGATCTTTCAAGATCAAAACTAGTTCCCTCACACCGG
TGACGGGGATCGCATGCGACCTCTAGACCATCACATTGGAGCTTCAGCTGCTCGAGTTCTATAGTGTCAC
CTAAATCGTATGTGTATGATACATAAGGTTATGTATTAATTGTAGCCGCGTTCTTACGTCGACGTACCAA
TTACGCCCCGCCCTGTCACTCATCGCAGTACTGTTGTAATTCATTAAGCATTCTGCCGACATGGAAGCCA
TCACAAACGGCATGATGAACCTGAATCGCCAGCGGCATCAGCACCTTGTCGCCTTGCGTATAATATTTGC
CCATGGTGAAAACGGGGGCGAAGAAGTTGTCCATATTGGCCACGTTTAAATCAAAACTGGTGAAACTCAC
CCAGGGATTGGCTGAGACGAAAAACATATTCTCAATAAACCCTTTAGGGAAATAGGCCAGGTTTTCACCG
TAACACGCCACATCTTGCGAATATATGTGTAGAAACTGCCGGAAATCGTCGTGGTATTCACTCCAGAGCG
ATGAAAACGTTTCAGTTTGCTCATGGAAAACGGTGTAACAAGGGTGAACACTATCCCATATTACCAGCTC
ACCGTCTTTCATTGCCATACGGAACTCCGGATGAGCATTCATCAGGCGGGCAAGAATGTGAATAAAGGCC
GGATAAAACTTGTGCTTATTTTTCTTTACGGTCTTTAAAAAGGCCGTAATATCCAGCTGAACGGTCTGGT
TATAGGTACATTGAGCAACTGACTGAAATGCCTCAAAATGTTCTTTACGATGCCATTGGGGTATATCAAC
GGTGGTATATCCAGTGATTTCTTTCTCCATTTTAGCTTCCTTAGCTCCTGAAAATCTCGATAACTCATTA
AAGCTTATCGATGATAAGCTGTCAAACATGAGAATTTAGCCCGCCTAATGAGCGGGCTTTTTGTTGTGAT
CCGCGTTGCTGGCGTTTTTCCATAGGCTCCGCCCCCCTGACGAGCATCACAAAAATCGACGCTCAAGTCA
GAGGTGGCGAAACCCGACAGGACTATAAAGATACCAGGCGTTTCCCCCCTGGAAGCTCCCTCGTGCGCTC
TCCTGTTCCGACCCTGCCGCTTACCGGATACCTGTCCGCCTTTCTTAATTAACTCTCTAGACTCACCTAG
GATCCATGAATTCTGAGATTTTTCAAATCAGTGCGCAAGACGTGACGTAAGTATCCGAGTCAGTTTTTAT
TTTTCTACTAATTTGGTCGTTTATTTCGGCGTGTAGGACATGGCAACCGGGCCTGAATTTCGCGGGTATT
CTGTTTCTATTCCAACTTTTTCTTGATCCGCAGCCATTAACGACTTTTGAATAGATACGCTGACACGCCA
AGCCTCGCTAGTCAAAAGTGTACCAAACAACGCTTTACAGCAAGAACGGAATGCGCGTGACGCTCGCGGT
GACGCCATTTCGCCTTTTCAGAAATGGATAAATAGCCTTGCTTCCTATTATATCTTCCCAAATTACCAAT
ACATTACACTAGCATCTGAATTTCATAACCAATCTCGATACACCAAATCGAATCGATGAGCCCAGAACGA
CGCCCGGCCGACATCCGCCGTGCCACCGAGGCGGACATGCCGGCGGTCTGCACCATCGTCAACCACTACA
TCGAGACAAGCACGGTCAACTTCCGTACCGAGCCGCAGGAACCGCAGGAGTGGACGGACGACCTCGTCCG
TCTGCGGGAGCGCTATCCCTGGCTCGTCGCCGAGGTGGACGGCGAGGTCGCCGGCATCGCCTACGCGGGC
CCCTGGAAGGCACGCAACGCCTACGACTGGACGGCCGAGTCGACCGTGTACGTCTCCCCCCGCCACCAGC
GGACGGGACTGGGCTCCACGCTCTACACCCACCTGCTGAAGTCCCTGGAGGCACAGGGCTTCAAGAGCGT
GGTCGCTGTCATCGGGCTGCCCAACGACCCGAGCGTGCGCATGCACGAGGCGCTCGGATATGCCCCCCGC
GGCATGCTGCGGGCGGCCGGCTTCAAGCACGGGAACTGGCATGACGTGGGTTTCTGGCAGCTGGACTTCA
GCCTGCCGGTACCGCCCCGTCCGGTCCTGCCCGTCACCGAGATTTGACTGCAGAATCTTGGACTCCCATG
TTGGCAAAGGCAACCAAACAAACAATGAATGATCCGCTCCTGCATATGGGGCGGTTTGAGTATTTCAACT
GCCATTTGGGCTGAATTGAAGACATGCTCCTGTCAGAAATTCCGTGATCTTACTCAATATTCAGTAATCT
CGGCCAATATCCTAAATGTGCGTGGCTTTATCTGTCTTTGTATTGTTTCATCAATTCATGTAACGTTTGC
TTTTCTTATGAATTTTCAAATAAATTATCAGATCCGAGCTCGAATTAATTCGGCGTTAATTCAGTACATT
AAAAACGTCCGCAATGTGTTATTAAGTTGTCTAAGCGTCAATTTGTTTACACCACAATATATCCTGCCAC
CAGCCAGCCAACAGCTCCCCGACCGGCAGCTCGGCACAAAATCACCACTCGATACAGGCAGCCCATCAGT
CCGGGACGGCGTCAGCGGGAGAGCCGTTGTAAGGCGGCAGACTTTGCTCATGTTACCGATGCTATTCGGA
AGAACGGCAACTAAGCTGCCGGGTTTGAAACACGGATGATCTCGCGGAGGGTAGCATGTTGATTGTAACG
ATGACAGAGCGTTGCTGCCTGTGATCACCGCGGTTTCAAAATCGGCTCCGTCGATACTATGTTATACGCC
AACTTTGAAAACAACTTTGAAAAAGCTGTTTTCTGGTATTTAAGGTTTTAGAATGCAAGGAACAGTGAAT
TGGAGTTCGTCTTGTTATAATTAGCTTCTTGGGGTATCTTTAAATACTGTAGAAAAGAGGAAGGAAATAA
TAAATGGCTAAAATGAGAATATCACCGGAATTGAAAAAACTGATCGAAAAATACCGCTGCGTAAAAGATA
CGGAAGGAATGTCTCCTGCTAAGGTATATAAGCTGGTGGGAGAAAATGAAAACCTATATTTAAAAATGAC
GGACAGCCGGTATAAAGGGACCACCTATGATGTGGAACGGGAAAAGGACATGATGCTATGGCTGGAAGGA
AAGCTGCCTGTTCCAAAGGTCCTGCACTTTGAACGGCATGATGGCTGGAGCAATCTGCTCATGAGTGAGG
CCGATGGCGTCCTTTGCTCGGAAGAGTATGAAGATGAACAAAGCCCTGAAAAGATTATCGAGCTGTATGC
GGAGTGCATCAGGCTCTTTCACTCCATCGACATATCGGATTGTCCCTATACGAATAGCTTAGACAGCCGC
TTAGCCGAATTGGATTACTTACTGAATAACGATCTGGCCGATGTGGATTGCGAAAACTGGGAAGAAGACA
CTCCATTTAAAGATCCGCGCGAGCTGTATGATTTTTTAAAGACGGAAAAGCCCGAAGAGGAACTTGTCTT
TTCCCACGGCGACCTGGGAGACAGCAACATCTTTGTGAAAGATGGCAAAGTAAGTGGCTTTATTGATCTT
GGGAGAAGCGGCAGGGCGGACAAGTGGTATGACATTGCCTTCTGCGTCCGGTCGATCAGGGAGGATATCG
GGGAAGAACAGTATGTCGAGCTATTTTTTGACTTACTGGGGATCAAGCCTGATTGGGAGAAAATAAAATA
TTATATTTTACTGGATGAATTGTTTTAGTACCTAGAATGCATGACCAAAATCCCTTAACGTGAGTTTTCG
TTCCACTGAGCGTCAGACCCCGTAGAAAAGATCAAAGGATCTTCTTGAGATCCTTTTTTTCTGCGCGTAA
TCTGCTGCTTGCAAACAAAAAAACCACCGCTACCAGCGGTGGTTTGTTTGCCGGATCAAGAGCTACCAAC
TCTTTTTCCGAAGGTAACTGGCTTCAGCAGAGCGCAGATACCAAATACTGTCCTTCTAGTGTAGCCGTAG
TTAGGCCACCACTTCAAGAACTCTGTAGCACCGCCTACATACCTCGCTCTGCTAATCCTGTTACCAGTGG
CTGCTGCCAGTGGCGATAAGTCGTGTCTTACCGGGTTGGACTCAAGACGATAGTTACCGGATAAGGCGCA
GCGGTCGGGCTGAACGGGGGGTTCGTGCACACAGCCCAGCTTGGAGCGAACGACCTACACCGAACTGAGA
TACCTACAGCGTGAGCTATGAGAAAGCGCCACGCTTCCCGAAGGGAGAAAGGCGGACAGGTATCCGGTAA
GCGGCAGGGTCGGAACAGGAGAGCGCACGAGGGAGCTTCCAGGGGGAAACGCCTGGTATCTTTATAGTCC
TGTCGGGTTTCGCCACCTCTGACTTGAGCGTCGATTTTTGTGATGCTCGTCAGGGGGGCGGAGCCTATGG
AAAAACGCCAGCAACGCGGCCTTTTTACGGTTCCTGGCCTTTTGCTGGCCTTTTGCTCACATGTTCTTTC
CTGCGTTATCCCCTGATTCTGTGGATAACCGTATTACCGCCTTTGAGTGAGCTGATACCGCTCGCCGCAG
CCGAACGACCGAGCGCAGCGAGTCAGTGAGCGAGGAAGCGGAAGAGCGCCTGATGCGGTATTTTCTCCTT
ACGCATCTGTGCGGTATTTCACACCGCATATGGTGCACTCTCAGTACAATCTGCTCTGATGCCGCATAGT
TAAGCCAGTATACACTCCGCTATCGCTACGTGACTGGGTCATGGCTGCGCCCCGACACCCGCCAACACCC
GCTGACGCGCCCTGACGGGCTTGTCTGCTCCCGGCATCCGCTTACAGACAAGCTGTGACCGTCTCCGGGA
GCTGCATGTGTCAGAGGTTTTCACCGTCATCACCGAAACGCGCGAGGCAGGGTGCCTTGATGTGGGCGCC
GGCGGTCGAGTGGCGACGGCGCGGCTTGTCCGCGCCCTGGTAGATTGCCTGGCCGTAGGCCAGCCATTTT
TGAGCGGCCAGCGGCCGCGATAGGCCGACGCGAAGCGGCGGGGCGTAGGGAGCGCAGCGACCGAAGGGTA
GGCGCTTTTTGCAGCTCTTCGGCTGTGCGCTGGCCAGACAGTTATGCACAGGCCAGGCGGGTTTTAAGAG
TTTTAATAAGTTTTAAAGAGTTTTAGGCGGAAAAATCGCCTTTTTTCTCTTTTATATCAGTCACTTACAT
GTGTGACCGGTTCCCAATGTACGGCTTTGGGTTCCCAATGTACGGGTTCCGGTTCCCAATGTACGGCTTT
GGGTTCCCAATGTACGTGCTATCCACAGGAAAGAGACCTTTTCGACCTTTTTCCCCTGCTAGGGCAATTT
GCCCTAGCATCTGCTCCGTACATTAGGAACCGGCGGATGCTTCGCCCTCGATCAGGTTGCGGTAGCGCAT
GACTAGGATCGGGCCAGCCTGCCCCGCCTCCTCCTTCAAATCGTACTCCGGCAGGTCATTTGACCCGATC
AGCTTGCGCACGGTGAAACAGAACTTCTTGAACTCTCCGGCGCTGCCACTGCGTTCGTAGATCGTCTTGA
ACAACCATCTGGCTTCTGCCTTGCCTGCGGCGCGGCGTGCCAGGCGGTAGAGAAAACGGCCGATGCCGGG
ATCGATCAAAAAGTAATCGGGGTGAACCGTCAGCACGTCCGGGTTCTTGCCTTCTGTGATCTCGCGGTAC
ATCCAATCAGCTAGCTCGATCTCGATGTACTCCGGCCGCCCGGTTTCGCTCTTTACGATCTTGTAGCGGC
TAATCAAGGCTTCACCCTCGGATACCGTCACCAGGCGGCCGTTCTTGGCCTTCTTCGTACGCTGCATGGC
AACGTGCGTGGTGTTTAACCGAATGCAGGTTTCTACCAGGTCGTCTTTCTGCTTTCCGCCATCGGCTCGC
CGGCAGAACTTGAGTACGTCCGCAACGTGTGGACGGAACACGCGGCCGGGCTTGTCTCCCTTCCCTTCCC
GGTATCGGTTCATGGATTCGGTTAGATGGGAAACCGCCATCAGTACCAGGTCGTAATCCCACACACTGGC
CATGCCGGCCGGCCCTGCGGAAACCTCTACGTGCCCGTCTGGAAGCTCGTAGCGGATCACCTCGCCAGCT
CGTCGGTCACGCTTCGACAGACGGAAAACGGCCACGTCCATGATGCTGCGACTATCGCGGGTGCCCACGT
CATAGAGCATCGGAACGAAAAAATCTGGTTGCTCGTCGCCCTTGGGCGGCTTCCTAATCGACGGCGCACC
GGCTGCCGGCGGTTGCCGGGATTCTTTGCGGATTCGATCAGCGGCCGCTTGCCACGATTCACCGGGGCGT
GCTTCTGCCTCGATGCGTTGCCGCTGGGCGGCCTGCGCGGCCTTCAACTTCTCCACCAGGTCATCACCCA
GCGCCGCGCCGATTTGTACCGGGCCGGATGGTTTGCGACCGCTCACGCCGATTCCTCGGGCTTGGGGGTT
CCAGTGCCATTGCAGGGCCGGCAGGCAACCCAGCCGCTTACGCCTGGCCAACCGCCCGTTCCTCCACACA
TGGGGCATTCCACGGCGTCGGTGCCTGGTTGTTCTTGATTTTCCATGCCGCCTCCTTTAGCCGCTAAAAT
TCATCTACTCATTTATTCATTTGCTCATTTACTCTGGTAGCTGCGCGATGTATTCAGATAGCAGCTCGGT
AATGGTCTTGCCTTGGCGTACCGCGTACATCTTCAGCTTGGTGTGATCCTCCGCCGGCAACTGAAAGTTG
ACCCGCTTCATGGCTGGCGTGTCTGCCAGGCTGGCCAACGTTGCAGCCTTGCTGCTGCGTGCGCTCGGAC
GGCCGGCACTTAGCGTGTTTGTGCTTTTGCTCATTTTCTCTTTACCTCATTAACTCAAATGAGTTTTGAT
TTAATTTCAGCGGCCAGCGCCTGGACCTCGCGGGCAGCGTCGCCCTCGGGTTCTGATTCAAGAACGGTTG
TGCCGGCGGCGGCAGTGCCTGGGTAGCTCACGCGCTGCGTGATACGGGACTCAAGAATGGGCAGCTCGTA
CCCGGCCAGCGCCTCGGCAACCTCACCGCCGATGCGCGTGCCTTTGATCGCCCGCGACACGACAAAGGCC
GCTTGTAGCCTTCCATCCGTGACCTCAATGCGCTGCTTAACCAGCTCCACCAGGTCGGCGGTGGCCCATA
TGTCGTAAGGGCTTGGCTGCACCGGAATCAGCACGAAGTCGGCTGCCTTGATCGCGGACACAGCCAAGTC
CGCCGCCTGGGGCGCTCCGTCGATCACTACGAAGTCGCGCCGGCCGATGGCCTTCACGTCGCGGTCAATC
GTCGGGCGGTCGATGCCGACAACGGTTAGCGGTTGATCTTCCCGCACGGCCGCCCAATCGCGGGCACTGC
CCTGGGGATCGGAATCGACTAACAGAACATCGGCCCCGGCGAGTTGCAGGGCGCGGGCTAGATGGGTTGC
GATGGTCGTCTTGCCTGACCCGCCTTTCTGGTTAAGTACAGCGATAACCTTCATGCGTTCCCCTTGCGTA
TTTGTTTATTTACTCATCGCATCATATACGCAGCGACCGCATGACGCAAGCTGTTTTACTCAAATACACA
TCACCTTTTTAGACGGCGGCGCTCGGTTTCTTCAGCGGCCAAGCTGGCCGGCCAGGCCGCCAGCTTGGCA
TCAGACAAACCGGCCAGGATTTCATGCAGCCGCACGGTTGAGACGTGCGCGGGCGGCTCGAACACGTACC
CGGCCGCGATCATCTCCGCCTCGATCTCTTCGGTAATGAAAAACGGTTCGTCCTGGCCGTCCTGGTGCGG
TTTCATGCTTGTTCCTCTTGGCGTTCATTCTCGGCGGCCGCCAGGGCGTCGGCCTCGGTCAATGCGTCCT
CACGGAAGGCACCGCGCCGCCTGGCCTCGGTGGGCGTCACTTCCTCGCTGCGCTCAAGTGCGCGGTACAG
GGTCGAGCGATGCACGCCAAGCAGTGCAGCCGCCTCTTTCACGGTGCGGCCTTCCTGGTCGATCAGCTCG
CGGGCGTGCGCGATCTGTGCCGGGGTGAGGGTAGGGCGGGGGCCAAACTTCACGCCTCGGGCCTTGGCGG
CCTCGCGCCCGCTCCGGGTGCGGTCGATGATTAGGGAACGCTCGAACTCGGCAATGCCGGCGAACACGGT
CAACACCATGCGGCCGGCCGGCGTGGTGGTGTCGGCCCACGGCTCTGCCAGGCTACGCAGGCCCGCGCCG
GCCTCCTGGATGCGCTCGGCAATGTCCAGTAGGTCGCGGGTGCTGCGGGCCAGGCGGTCTAGCCTGGTCA
CTGTCACAACGTCGCCAGGGCGTAGGTGGTCAAGCATCCTGGCCAGCTCCGGGCGGTCGCGCCTGGTGCC
GGTGATCTTCTCGGAAAACAGCTTGGTGCAGCCGGCCGCGTGCAGTTCGGCCCGTTGGTTGGTCAAGTCC
TGGTCGTCGGTGCTGACGCGGGCATAGCCCAGCAGGCCAGCGGCGGCGCTCTTGTTCATGGCGTAATGTC
TCCGGTTCTAGTCGCAAGTATTCTACTTTATGCGACTAAAACACGCGACAAGAAAACGCCAGGAAAAGGG
CAGGGCGGCAGCCTGTCGCGTAACTTAGGACTTGTGCGACATGTCGTTTTCAGAAGACGGCTGCACTGAA
CGTCAGAAGCCGACTGCACTATAGCAGCGGAGGGGTTGGATCAAAGTACTTTGATCCCGAGGGGAACCCT
GTGGTTGGCATGCACATACAAATGGACGAACGGATAAACCTTTTCACGCCCTTTTAAATATCCGATTATT
CTAATAAACGCTCTTTTCTCTTAGGTTTACCCGCCAATATATCCTGTCAAACACTGATAGTTTAAACTGA
AGGCGGGAAACGACAATCTGATCCAAGCTCAAGCTGCTCTAGCATTCGCCATTCAGGCTGCGCAACTGTT
GGGAAGGGCGATCGGTGCGGGCCTCTTCGCTATTACGCCAGCTGGCGAAAGGGGGATGTGCTGCAAGGCG
ATTAAGTTGGGTAACGCCAGGGTTTTCCCAGTCACGACGTTGTAAAACGACGGCCAGTGCCAAGCTTGCA
TGCCTGCAGGTCCTGCTGAGCCTCGACATGTTGTCGCAAAATTCGCCCTGGACCCGCCCAACGATTTGTC
GTCACTGTCAAGGTTTGACCTGCACTTCATTTGGGGCCCACATACACCAAAAAAATGCTGCATAATTCTC
GGGGCAGCAAGTCGGTTACCCGGCCGCCGTGCTGGACCGGGTTGAATGGTGCCCGTAACTTTCGGTAGAG
CGGACGGCCAATACTCAACTTCAAGGAATCTCACCCATGCGCGCCGGCGGGGAACCGGAGTTCCCTTCAG
TGAGCGTTATTAGTTCGCCGCTCGGTGTGTCGTAGATACTAGCCCCTGGGGCACTTTTGAAATTTGAATA
AGATTTATGTAATCAGTCTTTTAGGTTTGACCGGTTCTGCCGCTTTTTTTAAAATTGGATTTGTAATAAT
AAAACGCAATTGTTTGTTATTGTGGCGCTCTATCATAGATGTCGCTATAAACCTATTCAGCACAATATAT
TGTTTTCATTTTAATATTGTACATATAAGTAGTAGGGTACAATCAGTAAATTGAACGGAGAATATTATTC
ATAAAAATACGATAGTAACGGGTGATATATTCATTAGAATGAACCGAAACCGGCGGTAAGGATCTGAGCT
ACACATGCTCAGGTTTTTTACAACGTGCACAACAGAATTGAAAGCAAATATCATGCGATCATAGGCGTCT
CGCATATCTCATTAAAGCAGGACTCTAGGGACTAGTCCCGGGTCTTAATTAAGTTTGCAAGCAGCAGATT
ACGCGCAGAAAAAAAGGATCTCAAGGAGATCCTTTGGATCACAAAAAAAAAGCCCGCTCATTAGGCGGGT
TAAATTCCCGGGTACTGCAGCCGATTCATTAATGCAGGTTAACCTGGCTTATCGAAATTAATACGACTCA
CTATAGGGAGACCGGCAGATCTGATCCCTACTCCAAAAATGTCAAAGATACAGTCTCAGAAGACCAAAGG
GCTATTGAGACTTTTCAACAAAGGGTAATTTCGGGAAACCTCCTCGGATTCCATTGCCCAGCTATCTGTC
ACTTCATCGAAAGGACAGTGGAAAAGGAAGGTGGCTCCTACAAATGCCATCATTGCGATAAAGGAAAGGC
TATCATTCAAGATGCCTCTGCCGACAGTGGTCCCAAAGATGGACCCCCACCCACGAGGAGCATCGTGGGA
AAAGAAGACGTTCCAACCACGTCTTCAAAGCAAGTGGATTGATGTGACATCTCCACTGACGTAAGGGATG
ACGCACAATCCCGCCCCTACTCCAAAAATGTCAAAGATACTGTCTCAGAAGACCAAAGGGCTAT
