>Addgene plasmid #84094 | pFGC5941-PacI-ath-STTM169a | depositor partial sequence | sequence record 160650 | STTM
TCGGCAAGTCACTATCCTTGGCTGGTTGTTGTTGTTATGGTCTAATTTAAATATGGTCTAAAGAAGAAGA
ATTCGGCAAGTCACTATCCTTGGCTG
