>Addgene plasmid #84094 | pFGC5941-PacI-ath-STTM169a | addgene partial sequence | sequence record 166765 | pFGC-RCS-1 5'-AATAAAAACTGACTCGGA-3'
AATCTCAGAATTCATGGATCCTAGGTGAGTCTAGAGAGTTAATTAAGTTTGCAAGCAGCAGATTACGCGC
AGAAAAGAAGGATCTCAAGGAGATCCTTTGGATCACAAAAAAAAGCCCGCTCATTAGGCGGGTTAAATTC
CCGGGTACTGCAGCCGATTCATTAATGCAGGTTAACCTGGCTTATCGAAATTAATACGACTCACTATAGG
GAGACCGGTAGATCTGATCCCTACTCCAAAAATGTCAAAGATACAGTCTCAGAAGACCAAAGGGCTATTG
AGACTTTTCAACAAAGGGTAATTTCGGGAAACCTCCTCGGATTCCATTGCCCAGCTATCTGTCACTTCAT
CGAAAGGACAGTGGAAAAGGAAGGTGGCTCCTACAAATGCCATCATTGCGATAAAGGAAAGGCTATCATT
CAAGATGCCTCTGCCGACAGTGGTCCCAAAGATGGACCCCCACCCACGAGGAGCATCGTGGGAAAAGAAG
ACGTTCCAACCACGTCTTCAAAGCAAGTGGATTGATGTGACATCTCCACTGACGTAAGGGATGACGCACA
ATCCCGCCCCTACTCCAAAAATGTCAAAGATACTGTCTCAGAAGACCAAAGGGCTATTGAGACTTTTCAA
CAAAGGGTAATTTCGGGAAACCTCCTCGGATTCCATTGCC
