>Addgene plasmid #84094 | pFGC5941-PacI-ath-STTM169a | addgene partial sequence | sequence record 166768 | M13-F20 5'-TGTAAAACGACGGCCAGT-3'
GCTGAGCCTCGACATGTTGTCGCAAAATTCGCCCTGGACCCGCCCAACGATTTGTCGTCACTGTCAAGGT
TTGACCTGCACTTCATTTGGGGCCCACATACACCAAAAAAATGCTGCATAATTCTCGGGGCAGCAAGTCG
GTTACCCGGCCGCCGTGCTGGACCGGGTTGAATGGTGCCCGTAACTTTCGGTAGAGCGGACGGCCAATAC
TCAACTTCAAGGAATCTCACCCATGCGCGCCGGCGGGGAACCGGAGTTCCCTTCAGTGAGCGTTATTAGT
TCGCCGCTCGGTGTGTCGTAGATACTAGCCCCTGGGGCACTTTTGAAATTTGAATAAGATTTATGTAATC
AGTCTTTTAGGTTTGACCGGTTCTGCCGCTTTTTTTAAAATTGGATTTGTAATAATAAAACGCAATTGTT
TGTTATTGTGGCGCTCTATCATAGATGTCGCTATAAACCTATTCAGCACAATATATTGTTTTCATTTTAA
TATTGTACATATAAGTAGTAGGGTACAATCAGTAAATTGAACGGAGAATATTATTCATAAAAATACGATA
GTAACGGGTGATATATTCATTAGAATGAACCGAAACCGGCGGTAAGGATCTGAGCTACACATGCTCAGGT
TTTTTACAACGTGCACAACAGAATTGAAAGCAAATATCATGCGATCATAGGCGTCTCGCATATCTCATTA
AAGCAGGACTCTAGGGACTAGTCCCGGGTCTTAATTAAGAAAGGCGGACAGGTATCCG
