>Addgene plasmid #84094 | pFGC5941-PacI-ath-STTM169a | addgene partial sequence | sequence record 167836 | T7 5'-TAATACGACTCACTATAGGG-3'
AGATACAGTCTCAGAAGACCAAAGGGCTATTGAGACTTTTCAACAAAGGGTAATTTCGGGAAACCTCCTC
GGATTCCATTGCCCAGCTATCTGTCACTTCATCGAAAGGACAGTGGAAAAGGAAGGTGGCTCCTACAAAT
GCCATCATTGCGATAAAGGAAAGGCTATCATTCAAGATGCCTCTGCCGACAGTGGTCCCAAAGATGGACC
CCCACCCACGAGGAGCATCGTGGGAAAAGAAGACGTTCCAACCACGTCTTCAAAGCAAGTGGATTGATGT
GACATCTCCACTGACGTAAGGGATGACGCACAATCCCGCCCCTACTCCAAAAATGTCAAAGATACTGTCT
CAGAAGACCAAAGGGCTATTGAGACTTTTCAACAAAGGGTAATTTCGGGAAACCTCCTCGGATTCCATTG
CCCAGCTACCTGTCACCTCATCGAAAGGACAGTAGAAAAGGAAGGTGGCTCCTACAAATGCCATCATCGC
GATAAAGGAAAGGCTATCATTCAAGATGCCTCTGCCGACAGTGGTCCCAAAGATGGACCCCCACCCACGA
GGAGCATCGTGGAAAAAGAAGACGTTCCAACCACGTCTTCAAGGCAAGTGGATTGATGTGACATCTCCAC
TGACATAAGGGATGACGCACAACCCCACTATCCTTCGCAAGACCCTCCCTCTATATAAGGAAGTTCATTT
CATTTGGAGAGGACAGCCCAAGCTTTCGGCAAGTCAAGTTCCTTGGCTGGTTGTTGTTGTTATGGTCTAA
TTTAAATATGGTCTAAAGAAGAAGAATTCG
